Addgene plasmid #234952: pHAGE2-EF1a-E1MLS-2×FLAG-T4Lig-IRES-tdTomato
Purpose: Human codon optimized T4 DNA Ligase with N-terminal E1 MLS expressing plasmid
Depositing lab: Agnel Sfeir. Depositing organization: Memorial Sloan-Kettering Cancer Center. Publication: Engineering mtDNA Deletions by Reconstituting End-Joining in Human Mitochondria. Fu Y, Land M, Cui R, Kavlashvili T, Kim M, Lieber T, Ryu KW, DeBitetto E, Masilionis I, Saha R, Takizawa M, Baker D, Tigano M, Reznik E, Sharma R, Chaligne R, Thompson CB, Pe'er D, Sfeir A. bioRxiv [Preprint]. 2024 Oct 17:2024.10.15.618543. doi: 10.1101/2024.10.15.618543. PubMed 39463974.
Backbone
  Vector backbone: pHAGE2-EF1a-MCS-IRES-tdTomato
  Vector type: Mammalian Expression, Lentiviral
Growth in bacteria
  Bacterial resistance: Ampicillin, 100 μg/mL
  Growth temperature: 30°C
  Growth strain: NEB Stable
  Copy number: High Copy
Gene/Insert
  Gene/Insert name: human codon optimized T4 DNA Ligase with N-terminal mitochondrial localization signal of pyruvate dehydrogenase E1 subunit (alt name: mito-T4)
  Species: Enterobacteria phage T4 (Bacteriophage T4)
  Promoter: EF1a
  Tag / fusion protein: FLAG (N terminal on insert)
  Cloning method: Restriction Enzyme; 5′ cloning site SalI (not destroyed); 3′ cloning site BmtI (not destroyed)
  Sequencing primers: 5′ CGTCCAGGCACCTCGATTAG
Terms and licenses: Academic/Nonprofit Terms; Industry Terms: Not Available to Industry
How to cite: pHAGE2-EF1a-E1MLS-2×FLAG-T4Lig-IRES-tdTomato was a gift from Agnel Sfeir (Addgene plasmid # 234952 ; http://n2t.net/addgene:234952 ; RRID:Addgene_234952)
