[The description below was written by a language model from this plasmid's Addgene catalogue record and pLannotate feature annotations shown in this document.]
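Description:
pHAGE2-EF1a-E1MLS-2×FLAG-T4Lig-IRES-tdTomato is an HIV-1-derived lentiviral transfer vector for mammalian expression, built on the pHAGE2-EF1a-MCS-IRES-tdTomato backbone (about 11.1 kb by full-plasmid sequencing). It is propagated in E. coli through a high-copy ColE1/pUC-type origin and selected with ampicillin via the β-lactamase gene. The viral portion carries two annotated truncated LTRs flanking the Ψ packaging signal with an adjoining gag fragment, the Rev response element for nuclear export of the unspliced genomic RNA, and the cPPT/CTS element that aids nuclear import of the reverse-transcribed genome. A WPRE sits downstream of the expression cassette to boost transcript stability and expression. Short backbone remnants (lac promoter/operator, lacI, SV40 ori and poly(A) fragments) are also annotated but have no stated role.

The payload is a bicistronic cassette driven by the strong constitutive human EF-1α promoter. The first cistron encodes human codon-optimized bacteriophage T4 DNA ligase (gene 30) fused at its N terminus to the mitochondrial localization signal of the pyruvate dehydrogenase E1 alpha subunit (annotated as a PDHA1 fragment), followed by a FLAG tag. The name specifies a 2×FLAG tag, although the annotation picks up only one partial FLAG match. The targeting peptide is meant to direct the ligase ("mito-T4") into the mitochondrial matrix, while FLAG allows detection of the protein. An EMCV IRES then drives translation of tdTomato from the same transcript, so red-orange fluorescence marks transduced or transfected cells. The associated publication title indicates use in reconstituting DNA end-joining in human mitochondria to engineer mtDNA deletions.
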