Features (pLannotate 1.2.2; 26 found; start..end, strand, type, name):
   1346..1934    +  misc_feature   WPRE: woodchuck hepatitis virus posttranscriptional regulatory element
   1929..2039    +  CDS            nef (fragment): NEF_SIVS4 - Experimental evidence at protein level: Swiss-Prot protein existence level 1. Interferes with TCR signaling from the cell membrane. Interacts with CD247/TCRZ (TCR zeta chain) and exert potent down- regulation of cell surface TCR/CD3 complexes. From Simian immunodeficiency virus (isolate F236/smH4) (SIV-sm) (Simian immunodeficiency virus sooty mangabey monkey).
   2082..2262    +  LTR            5' LTR (truncated): truncated 5' long terminal repeat (LTR) from HIV-1
   2395..2499    +  promoter       AmpR promoter: bla
   2500..3360    +  CDS            AmpR: β-lactamase; bla; confers resistance to ampicillin, carbenicillin, and related antibiotics
   3531..4119    +  rep_origin     ori: high-copy-number ColE1/pMB1/pBR322/pUC origin of replication
   4302..4356    +  CDS            lacI (fragment): lac repressor; lacI; The lac repressor binds to the lac operator to inhibit transcription in E. coli. This inhibition can be relieved by adding lactose or isopropyl-β-D-thiogalactopyranoside (IPTG).
   4362..4455    +  rep_origin     SV40 ori (fragment): SV40 origin of replication
   4480..4517    +  CDS            lacI (fragment): lac repressor; lacI; The lac repressor binds to the lac operator to inhibit transcription in E. coli. This inhibition can be relieved by adding lactose or isopropyl-β-D-thiogalactopyranoside (IPTG).
   4530..4551    +  protein_bind   CAP binding site: CAP binding activates transcription in the presence of cAMP. E. coli catabolite activator protein
   4566..4596    +  promoter       lac promoter: promoter for the E. coli lac operon
   4600..4622    +  protein_bind   lac operator (fragment): The lac repressor binds to the lac operator to inhibit transcription in E. coli. This inhibition can be relieved by adding lactose or isopropyl-β-D-thiogalactopyranoside (IPTG). lac repressor encoded by lacI
   4654..4737    +  polyA_signal   SV40 poly(A) signal (fragment): SV40 polyadenylation signal
   4904..5233    +  CDS            nef (fragment): NEF_HV1BR - Experimental evidence at protein level: Swiss-Prot protein existence level 1. Extracellular Nef protein targets CD4(+) T-lymphocytes for apoptosis by interacting with CXCR4 surface receptors (PubMed:14990729). From Human immunodeficiency virus type 1 group M subtype B (isolate BRU/LAI) (HIV-1).
   5281..5538    +  LTR            5' LTR (truncated): truncated 5' long terminal repeat (LTR) from HIV-1
   5585..5710    +  misc_feature   HIV-1 Ψ: packaging signal of human immunodeficiency virus type 1
   5694..6032    +  CDS            HIV-1 gag (fragment): gag protein from human immunodeficiency virus 1; gag
   6156..6492    +  ncRNA          RRE: Accession: RF00036 - HIV Rev response element
   6817..6917    +  CDS            Rev (fragment): human immunodeficiency virus 1 (HIV-1) Rev protein; rev; enhances nuclear export of unspliced and incompletely spliced viral mRNAs
   6962..7079    +  misc_feature   cPPT/CTS: central polypurine tract and central termination sequence of HIV-1
   7127..8305    +  promoter       EF-1α promoter: strong constitutive promoter for human elongation factor EF-1α
   8484..8573    +  CDS            PDHA1 (fragment): ODPA_HUMAN - Also known as PHE1A. Experimental evidence at protein level: Swiss-Prot protein existence level 1. The pyruvate dehydrogenase complex catalyzes the overall conversion of pyruvate to acetyl-CoA and CO(2), and thereby links the glycolytic pathway to the tricarboxylic cycle. From Homo sapiens (Human).
   8595..8615    +  CDS            FLAG (fragment): FLAG® epitope tag, followed by an enterokinase cleavage site
   8646..10103   +  CDS            30: DNLI_BPT4 - Experimental evidence at protein level: Swiss-Prot protein existence level 1. DNA ligase, which is expressed in the early stage of lytic development, has been implicated in T4 DNA synthesis and genetic recombination. It may also play a role in T4 DNA repair. From Enterobacteria phage T4 (Bacteriophage T4).
  10501..10963   +  misc_feature   IRES: internal ribosome entry site (IRES) of the encephalomyocarditis virus (EMCV)
  10977..1329    +  CDS            tdTomato (across the origin): tdTomato is a basic (constitutively fluorescent) orange fluorescent protein published in 2004, derived from Discosoma sp.. It is reported to be a somewhat slowly-maturing tandem dimer with low acid sensitivity.
>Addgene plasmid #234952 | pHAGE2-EF1a-E1MLS-2×FLAG-T4Lig-IRES-tdTomato | addgene full sequence | sequence record 467733 | Addgene NGS Result
GGCGAGGGCCGCCCCTACGAGGGCACCCAGACCGCCAAGCTGAAGGTGACCAAGGGCGGCCCCCTGCCCT
TCGCCTGGGACATCCTGTCCCCCCAGTTCATGTACGGCTCCAAGGCGTACGTGAAGCACCCCGCCGACAT
CCCCGATTACAAGAAGCTGTCCTTCCCCGAGGGCTTCAAGTGGGAGCGCGTGATGAACTTCGAGGACGGC
GGTCTGGTGACCGTGACCCAGGACTCCTCCCTGCAGGACGGCACGCTGATCTACAAGGTGAAGATGCGCG
GCACCAACTTCCCCCCCGACGGCCCCGTAATGCAGAAGAAGACCATGGGCTGGGAGGCCTCCACCGAGCG
CCTGTACCCCCGCGACGGCGTGCTGAAGGGCGAGATCCACCAGGCCCTGAAGCTGAAGGACGGCGGCCAC
TACCTGGTGGAGTTCAAGACCATCTACATGGCCAAGAAGCCCGTGCAACTGCCCGGCTACTACTACGTGG
ACACCAAGCTGGACATCACCTCCCACAACGAGGACTACACCATCGTGGAACAGTACGAGCGCTCCGAGGG
CCGCCACCACCTGTTCCTGGGGCATGGCACCGGCAGCACCGGCAGCGGCAGCTCCGGCACCGCCTCCTCC
GAGGACAACAACATGGCCGTCATCAAAGAGTTCATGCGCTTCAAGGTGCGCATGGAGGGCTCCATGAACG
GCCACGAGTTCGAGATCGAGGGCGAGGGCGAGGGCCGCCCCTACGAGGGCACCCAGACCGCCAAGCTGAA
GGTGACCAAGGGCGGCCCCCTGCCCTTCGCCTGGGACATCCTGTCCCCCCAGTTCATGTACGGCTCCAAG
GCGTACGTGAAGCACCCCGCCGACATCCCCGATTACAAGAAGCTGTCCTTCCCCGAGGGCTTCAAGTGGG
AGCGCGTGATGAACTTCGAGGACGGCGGTCTGGTGACCGTGACCCAGGACTCCTCCCTGCAGGACGGCAC
GCTGATCTACAAGGTGAAGATGCGCGGCACCAACTTCCCCCCCGACGGCCCCGTAATGCAGAAGAAGACC
ATGGGCTGGGAGGCCTCCACCGAGCGCCTGTACCCCCGCGACGGCGTGCTGAAGGGCGAGATCCACCAGG
CCCTGAAGCTGAAGGACGGCGGCCACTACCTGGTGGAGTTCAAGACCATCTACATGGCCAAGAAGCCCGT
GCAACTGCCCGGCTACTACTACGTGGACACCAAGCTGGACATCACCTCCCACAACGAGGACTACACCATC
GTGGAACAGTACGAGCGCTCCGAGGGCCGCCACCACCTGTTCCTGTACGGCATGGACGAGCTGTACAAGT
AAATCGATAGATCCTAATCAACCTCTGGATTACAAAATTTGTGAAAGATTGACTGGTATTCTTAACTATG
TTGCTCCTTTTACGCTATGTGGATACGCTGCTTTAATGCCTTTGTATCATGCTATTGCTTCCCGTATGGC
TTTCATTTTCTCCTCCTTGTATAAATCCTGGTTGCTGTCTCTTTATGAGGAGTTGTGGCCCGTTGTCAGG
CAACGTGGCGTGGTGTGCACTGTGTTTGCTGACGCAACCCCCACTGGTTGGGGCATTGCCACCACCTGTC
AGCTCCTTTCCGGGACTTTCGCTTTCCCCCTCCCTATTGCCACGGCGGAACTCATCGCCGCCTGCCTTGC
CCGCTGCTGGACAGGGGCTCGGCTGTTGGGCACTGACAATTCCGTGGTGTTGTCGGGGAAATCATCGTCC
TTTCCTTGGCTGCTCGCCTGTGTTGCCACCTGGATTCTGCGCGGGACGTCCTTCTGCTACGTCCCTTCGG
CCCTCAATCCAGCGGACCTTCCTTCCCGCGGCCTGCTGCCGGCTCTGCGGCCTCTTCCGCGTCTTCGCCT
TCGCCCTCAGACGAGTCGGATCTCCCTTTGGGCCGCCTCCCCGCCTGGTACCTTTAAGACCAATGACTTA
CAAGGCAGCTGTAGATCTTAGCCACTTTTTAAAAGAAAAGGGGGGACTGGAAGGGCTAATTCACTCCCAA
CGAAGACAAGATCACCTGCAGGACAGGCGCGCCCTGCTTTTTGCTTGTACTGGGTCTCTCTGGTTAGACC
AGATCTGAGCCTGGGAGCTCTCTGGCTAACTAGGGAACCCACTGCTTAAGCCTCAATAAAGCTTGCCTTG
AGTGCTTCAAGTAGTGTGTGCCCGTCTGTTGTGTGACTCTGGTAACTAGAGATCCCTCAGACCCTTTTAG
TCAGTGTGGAAAATCTCTAGCACCCGGGCGATTAAGGAAAGGGCTAGATCATTCTTGAAGACGAAAGGGC
CTCGTGATACGCCTATTTTTATAGGTTAATGTCATGATAATAATGGTTTCTTAGACGTCAGGTGGCACTT
TTCGGGGAAATGTGCGCGGAACCCCTATTTGTTTATTTTTCTAAATACATTCAAATATGTATCCGCTCAT
GAGACAATAACCCTGATAAATGCTTCAATAATATTGAAAAAGGAAGAGTATGAGTATTCAACATTTCCGT
GTCGCCCTTATTCCCTTTTTTGCGGCATTTTGCCTTCCTGTTTTTGCTCACCCAGAAACGCTGGTGAAAG
TAAAAGATGCTGAAGATCAGTTGGGTGCACGAGTGGGTTACATCGAACTGGATCTCAACAGCGGTAAGAT
CCTTGAGAGTTTTCGCCCCGAAGAACGTTTTCCAATGATGAGCACTTTTAAAGTTCTGCTATGTGGCGCG
GTATTATCCCGTGTTGACGCCGGGCAAGAGCAACTCGGTCGCCGCATACACTATTCTCAGAATGACTTGG
TTGAGTACTCACCAGTCACAGAAAAGCATCTTACGGATGGCATGACAGTAAGAGAATTATGCAGTGCTGC
CATAACCATGAGTGATAACACTGCGGCCAACTTACTTCTGACAACGATCGGAGGACCGAAGGAGCTAACC
GCTTTTTTGCACAACATGGGGGATCATGTAACTCGCCTTGATCGTTGGGAACCGGAGCTGAATGAAGCCA
TACCAAACGACGAGCGTGACACCACGATGCCTGTAGCAATGGCAACAACGTTGCGCAAACTATTAACTGG
CGAACTACTTACTCTAGCTTCCCGGCAACAATTAATAGACTGGATGGAGGCGGATAAAGTTGCAGGACCA
CTTCTGCGCTCGGCCCTTCCGGCTGGCTGGTTTATTGCTGATAAATCTGGAGCCGGTGAGCGTGGGTCTC
GCGGTATCATTGCAGCACTGGGGCCAGATGGTAAGCCCTCCCGTATCGTAGTTATCTACACGACGGGGAG
TCAGGCAACTATGGATGAACGAAATAGACAGATCGCTGAGATAGGTGCCTCACTGATTAAGCATTGGTAA
CTGTCAGACCAAGTTTACTCATATATACTTTAGATTGATTTAAAACTTCATTTTTAATTTAAAAGGATCT
AGGTGAAGATCCTTTTTGATAATCTCATGACCAAAATCCCTTAACGTGAGTTTTCGTTCCACTGAGCGTC
AGACCCCGTAGAAAAGATCAAAGGATCTTCTTGAGATCCTTTTTTTCTGCGCGTAATCTGCTGCTTGCAA
ACAAAAAAACCACCGCTACCAGCGGTGGTTTGTTTGCCGGATCAAGAGCTACCAACTCTTTTTCCGAAGG
TAACTGGCTTCAGCAGAGCGCAGATACCAAATACTGTTCTTCTAGTGTAGCCGTAGTTAGGCCACCACTT
CAAGAACTCTGTAGCACCGCCTACATACCTCGCTCTGCTAATCCTGTTACCAGTGGCTGCTGCCAGTGGC
GATAAGTCGTGTCTTACCGGGTTGGACTCAAGACGATAGTTACCGGATAAGGCGCAGCGGTCGGGCTGAA
CGGGGGGTTCGTGCACACAGCCCAGCTTGGAGCGAACGACCTACACCGAACTGAGATACCTACAGCGTGA
GCTATGAGAAAGCGCCACGCTTCCCGAAGGGAGAAAGGCGGACAGGTATCCGGTAAGCGGCAGGGTCGGA
ACAGGAGAGCGCACGAGGGAGCTTCCAGGGGGAAACGCCTGGTATCTTTATAGTCCTGTCGGGTTTCGCC
ACCTCTGACTTGAGCGTCGATTTTTGTGATGCTCGTCAGGGGGGCGGAGCCTATGGAAAAACGCCAGCAA
CGCGGCCTTTTTACGGTTCCTGGCCTTTTGCTGGCCTTTTGCTCACATGTTCTTTCCTGCGTTATCCCCT
GATTCTGTGGATAACCGTATTACCGCCTTTGAGTGAGCTGATACCGCTCGCCGCAGCCGAACGACCGAGC
GCAGCGAGTCAGTGAGCGAGGAAGCGGAAGAGCGCCCAATACGCAAACCGCCTCTCCCCGCGCGTTGGCC
GATTCATTAATGCAGCAAGCTCATGGCTGACTAATTTTTTTTATTTATGCAGAGGCCGAGGCCGCCTCGG
CCTCTGAGCTATTCCAGAAGTAGTGAGGAGGCTTTTTTGGAGGCCTAGGCTTTTGCAAAAAGCTCCCCGT
GGCACGACAGGTTTCCCGACTGGAAAGCGGGCAGTGAGCGCAACGCAATTAATGTGAGTTAGCTCACTCA
TTAGGCACCCCAGGCTTTACACTTTATGCTTCCGGCTCGTATGTTGTGTGGAATTGTGAGCGGATAACAA
TTTCACACAGGAAACAGCTATGACATGATTACGAATTTCACAAATAAAGCATTTTTTTCACTGCATTCTA
GTTGTGGTTTGTCCAAACTCATCAATGTATCTTATCATGTCTGGATCAACTGGATAACTCAAGCTAACCA
AAATCATCCCAAACTTCCCACCCCATACCCTATTACCACTGCCAATTACCTGTGGTTTCATTTACTCTAA
ACCTGTGATTCCTCTGAATTATTTTCATTTTAAAGAAATTGTATTTGTTAAATATGTACTACAAACTTAG
TAGTTGGAAGGGCTAATTCACTCCCAAAGAAGACAAGATATCCTTGATCTGTGGATCTACCACACACAAG
GCTACTTCCCTGATTAGCAGAACTACACACCAGGGCCAGGGGTCAGATATCCACTGACCTTTGGATGGTG
CTACAAGCTAGTACCAGTTGAGCCAGATAAGGTAGAAGAGGCCAATAAAGGAGAGAACACCAGCTTGTTA
CACCCTGTGAGCCTGCATGGGATGGATGACCCGGAGAGAGAAGTGTTAGAGTGGAGGTTTGACAGCCGCC
TAGCATTTCATCACGTGGCCCGAGAGCTGCATCCGGAGTACTTCAAGAACTGCTGATATCGAGCTTGCTA
CAAGGGACTTTCCGCTGGGGACTTTCCAGGGAGGCGTGGCCTGGGCGGGACTGGGGAGTGGCGAGCCCTC
AGATCCTGCATATAAGCAGCTGCTTTTTGCCTGTACTGGGTCTCTCTGGTTAGACCAGATCTGAGCCTGG
GAGCTCTCTGGCTAACTAGGGAACCCACTGCTTAAGCCTCAATAAAGCTTGCCTTGAGTGCTTCAAGTAG
TGTGTGCCCGTCTGTTGTGTGACTCTGGTAACTAGAGATCCCTCAGACCCTTTTAGTCAGTGTGGAAAAT
CTCTAGCAGTGGCGCCCGAACAGGGACTTGAAAGCGAAAGGGAAACCAGAGGAGCTCTCTCGACGCAGGA
CTCGGCTTGCTGAAGCGCGCACGGCAAGAGGCGAGGGGCGGCGACTGGTGAGTACGCCAAAAATTTTGAC
TAGCGGAGGCTAGAAGGAGAGAGATGGGTGCGAGAGCGTCAGTATTAAGCGGGGGAGAATTAGATCGCGA
TGGGAAAAAATTCGGTTAAGGCCAGGGGGAAAGAAAAAATATAAATTAAAACATATAGTATGGGCAAGCA
GGGAGCTAGAACGATTCGCAGTTAATCCTGGCCTGTTAGAAACATCAGAAGGCTGTAGACAAATACTGGG
ACAGCTACAACCATCCCTTCAGACAGGATCAGAAGAACTTAGATCATTATATAATACAGTAGCAACCCTC
TATTGTGTGCATCAAAGGATAGAGATAAAAGACACCAAGGAAGCTTTAGACAAGATAGAGGAAGAGCAAA
ACAAAAGTAAGACCACCGCACAGCAAGCGGCCGGCCGCTGATCTTCAGACCTGGAGGAGGAGATATGAGG
GACAATTGGAGAAGTGAATTATATAAATATAAAGTAGTAAAAATTGAACCATTAGGAGTAGCACCCACCA
AGGCAAAGAGAAGAGTGGTGCAGAGAGAAAAAAGAGCAGTGGGAATAGGAGCTTTGTTCCTTGGGTTCTT
GGGAGCAGCAGGAAGCACTATGGGCGCAGCGTCAATGACGCTGACGGTACAGGCCAGACAATTATTGTCT
GGTATAGTGCAGCAGCAGAACAATTTGCTGAGGGCTATTGAGGCGCAACAGCATCTGTTGCAACTCACAG
TCTGGGGCATCAAGCAGCTTCAGGCAAGAATCCTGGCTGTGGAAAGATACCTAAAGGATCAACAGCTCCT
GGGGATTTGGGGTTGCTCTGGAAAACTCATTTGCACCACTGCTGTGCCTTGGAATGCTAGTTGGAGTAAT
AAATCTCTGGAACAGATTTGGAATCACACGACCTGGATGGAGTGGGACAGAGAAATTAACAATTACACAA
GCTTAATACACTCCTTAATTGAAGAATCGCAAAACCAGCAAGAAAAGAATGAACAAGAATTATTGGAATT
AGATAAATGGGCAAGTTTGTGGAATTGGTTTAACATAACAAATTGGCTGTGGTATATAAAATTATTCATA
ATGATAGTAGGAGGCTTGGTAGGTTTAAGAATAGTTTTTGCTGTACTTTCTATAGTGAATAGAGTTAGGC
AGGGATATTCACCATTATCGTTTCAGACCCACCTCCCAACCCCGAGGGGACCCGACAGGCCCGAAGGAAT
AGAAGAAGAAGGTGGAGAGAGAGACAGAGACAGATCCATTCGATTAGTGAACGGATCTCGACGGTATCGC
CGAATTCACAAATGGCAGTATTCATCCACAATTTTAAAAGAAAAGGGGGGATTGGGGGGTACAGTGCAGG
GGAAAGAATAGTAGACATAATAGCAACAGACATACAAACTAAAGAATTACAAAAACAAATTACAAAAATT
CAAAATTTTCGGGTTTATTACAGGGACAGCAGAGATCCAGTTTGGACTAGTCGTGAGGCTCCGGTGCCCG
TCAGTGGGCAGAGCGCACATCGCCCACAGTCCCCGAGAAGTTGGGGGGAGGGGTCGGCAATTGAACCGGT
GCCTAGAGAAGGTGGCGCGGGGTAAACTGGGAAAGTGATGTCGTGTACTGGCTCCGCCTTTTTCCCGAGG
GTGGGGGAGAACCGTATATAAGTGCAGTAGTCGCCGTGAACGTTCTTTTTCGCAACGGGTTTGCCGCCAG
AACACAGGTAAGTGCCGTGTGTGGTTCCCGCGGGCCTGGCCTCTTTACGGGTTATGGCCCTTGCGTGCCT
TGAATTACTTCCACCTGGCTGCAGTACGTGATTCTTGATCCCGAGCTTCGGGTTGGAAGTGGGTGGGAGA
GTTCGAGGCCTTGCGCTTAAGGAGCCCCTTCGCCTCGTGCTTGAGTTGAGGCCTGGCCTGGGCGCTGGGG
CCGCCGCGTGCGAATCTGGTGGCACCTTCGCGCCTGTCTCGCTGCTTTCGATAAGTCTCTAGCCATTTAA
AATTTTTGATGACCTGCTGCGACGCTTTTTTTCTGGCAAGATAGTCTTGTAAATGCGGGCCAAGATCTGC
ACACTGGTATTTCGGTTTTTGGGGCCGCGGGCGGCGACGGGGCCCGTGCGTCCCAGCGCACATGTTCGGC
GAGGCGGGGCCTGCGAGCGCGGCCACCGAGAATCGGACGGGGGTAGTCTCAAGCTGGCCGGCCTGCTCTG
GTGCCTGGCCTCGCGCCGCCGTGTATCGCCCCGCCCTGGGCGGCAAGGCTGGCCCGGTCGGCACCAGTTG
CGTGAGCGGAAAGATGGCCGCTTCCCGGCCCTGCTGCAGGGAGCTCAAAATGGAGGACGCGGCGCTCGGG
AGAGCGGGCGGGTGAGTCACCCACACAAAGGAAAAGGGCCTTTCCGTCCTCAGCCGTCGCTTCATGTGAC
TCCACGGAGTACCGGGCGCCGTCCAGGCACCTCGATTAGTTCTCGAGCTTTTGGAGTACGTCGTCTTTAG
GTTGGGGGGAGGGGTTTTATGCGATGGAGTTTCCCCACACTGAGTGGGTGGAGACTGAAGTTAGGCCAGC
TTGGCACTTGATGTAATTCTCCTTGGAATTTGCCCTTTTTGAGTTTGGATCTTGGTTCATTCTCAAGCCT
CAGACAGTGGTTCAAAGTTTTTTTCTTCCATTTCAGGTGTCGTGAAGCGGCCGCTTAATTAAGTTTCTCG
CGGTGCCCTTGCGGCGCAGCTGGGGTCGCGGCCCTGCTCCCCGCGCTTTCTTAAGGCCCGCGGGCGGCGC
AGGAGCGGCACTCGTGGCTGTGGTGGCTTCGGCAGCGGCTTCAGCAGATCGGCGGCATCAGCGGTAGCAC
CAGCACTAGCAGCATGAGAAAAATGCTGGCTGCCGTGAGCCGAGTGCTGTCCGGGGCAAGTCAAAAGCCA
GCCTCAAGAGTCTTGGTGGCAAGTAGAAATTTCATTCATGGTACCGTCGACGACTACAAGGACGACGATG
ACAAGGACTACAAAGACGATGACGACAAGGGATCCATTCTCAAGATCTTGAATGAGATAGCTTCAATTGG
AAGTACCAAACAAAAGCAAGCAATACTGGAAAAGAATAAGGATAACGAACTGTTGAAGCGGGTTTACCGC
CTGACTTATTCACGGGGGCTTCAATATTATATTAAGAAATGGCCTAAACCGGGAATCGCTACTCAATCTT
TCGGTATGCTCACGCTTACTGACATGCTTGATTTCATCGAATTCACGCTGGCCACGCGAAAGTTGACAGG
AAATGCGGCAATCGAGGAGCTTACCGGCTACATAACGGACGGAAAGAAGGATGACGTAGAGGTCCTTAGA
AGGGTAATGATGAGAGATCTGGAGTGCGGAGCGTCAGTAAGCATTGCCAACAAGGTTTGGCCCGGTCTGA
TACCAGAGCAACCGCAAATGCTTGCCAGTAGTTACGACGAAAAGGGGATTAACAAAAACATTAAATTTCC
CGCCTTTGCTCAACTCAAAGCAGATGGAGCACGCTGTTTTGCGGAGGTCCGGGGAGATGAACTGGATGAT
GTCAGACTCCTGAGCAGAGCAGGAAACGAGTACCTTGGATTGGATTTGCTCAAGGAAGAGTTGATAAAGA
TGACTGCAGAAGCAAGGCAAATACACCCTGAAGGCGTACTTATTGACGGTGAACTGGTTTATCATGAGCA
GGTAAAAAAAGAGCCAGAGGGACTCGACTTTTTGTTTGACGCTTATCCTGAGAACAGTAAGGCAAAGGAG
TTTGCAGAAGTAGCAGAGTCCCGAACGGCATCAAATGGCATTGCAAATAAAAGTCTCAAAGGCACAATCA
GTGAAAAAGAAGCTCAGTGTATGAAGTTCCAGGTGTGGGATTACGTACCGCTTGTTGAAATCTATTCTCT
TCCGGCTTTCAGACTCAAGTATGATGTGCGCTTTTCTAAATTGGAGCAAATGACGTCCGGGTATGACAAG
GTGATTCTTATTGAAAATCAAGTGGTGAACAATCTGGATGAAGCGAAGGTGATTTATAAAAAATATATAG
ACCAGGGTTTGGAAGGCATTATACTGAAGAACATCGACGGGTTGTGGGAGAACGCACGCTCCAAAAACCT
GTACAAGTTTAAGGAGGTGATTGACGTGGATCTTAAGATAGTAGGAATATATCCTCATCGAAAAGACCCA
ACTAAAGCTGGAGGGTTCATCTTGGAGAGTGAATGCGGAAAGATTAAAGTGAATGCAGGCTCAGGGCTGA
AGGACAAGGCGGGCGTAAAATCTCACGAATTGGACCGGACTCGAATAATGGAGAACCAAAATTATTATAT
AGGGAAGATACTTGAATGTGAGTGTAATGGATGGCTTAAGTCTGATGGGAGGACAGACTACGTAAAGCTG
TTTCTGCCGATTGCCATTAGATTGCGGGAAGACAAGACCAAGGCCAATACTTTTGAAGACGTGTTCGGTG
ATTTTCACGAGGTGACCGGGCTGGCTAGCGCTCTGCAGAAAAAACTCGAGGAGCTGGAACTGGATTCTAG
ATAAACCACGATCGTTATGCTGAGTATGTTAAGCTCTTTATGACTGTTTTTGTAGTGGTATAGAGTACTG
CAGAATACAGTAAGCTGCTCTATTGTAGCATTTCTTGATGTTGCTTAGTCACTTATTTCATAAACAACTT
AATGTTCTGAATAATTTCTTACTAAACATTTTGTTATTGGGCAAGTGATTGAAAATAGTAAATGCTTTGT
GTGATTGAATCGAATTCAGGGCCCGTTTAAACGGATCCCTCCCCCCCCCCTAACGTTACTGGCCGAAGCC
GCTTGGAATAAGGCCGGTGTGCGTTTGTCTATATGTTATTTTCCACCATATTGCCGTCTTTTGGCAATGT
GAGGGCCCGGAAACCTGGCCCTGTCTTCTTGACGAGCATTCCTAGGGGTCTTTCCCCTCTCGCCAAAGGA
ATGCAAGGTCTGTTGAATGTCGTGAAGGAAGCAGTTCCTCTGGAAGCTTCTTGAAGACAAACAACGTCTG
TAGCGACCCTTTGCAGGCAGCGGAACCCCCCACCTGGCGACAGGTGCCTCTGCGGCCAAAAGCCACGTGT
ATAAGATACACCTGCAAAGGCGGCACAACCCCAGTGCCACGTTGTGAGTTGGATAGTTGTGGAAAGAGTC
AAATGGCTCTCCTCAAGCGTATTCAACAAGGGGCTGAAGGATGCCCAGAAGGTACCCCATTGTATGGGAT
CTGATCTGGGGCCTCGGTGCACATGCTTTACATGTGTTTAGTCGAGGTTAAAAAAACGTCTAGGCCCCCC
GAACCACGGGGACGTGGTTTTCCTTTGAAAAACACGATGATAATATGGCCACACATATGGTGAGCAAGGG
CGAGGAGGTCATCAAAGAGTTCATGCGCTTCAAGGTGCGCATGGAGGGCTCCATGAACGGCCACGAGTTC
GAGATCGAGGGCGAG
